Addgene plasmid #111814: pGEMT-PT2A-Tdtomato-GFP-iRFP670
Purpose: Tricistronic construct: Co-express three fluorescent proteins by P2A and then T2A
Depositing lab: Li Qian. Depositing organization: University of North Carolina at Chapel Hill. Publication: Systematic comparison of 2A peptides for cloning multi-genes in a polycistronic vector. Liu Z, Chen O, Wall JBJ, Zheng M, Zhou Y, Wang L, Ruth Vaseghi H, Qian L, Liu J. Sci Rep. 2017 May 19;7(1):2193. doi: 10.1038/s41598-017-02460-2. PubMed 28526819.
Backbone
  Vector backbone: pGEMT-easy
  Backbone size w/o insert (bp): 3000
  Total vector size (bp): 6200
  Vector type: cloning intermediate
Growth in bacteria
  Bacterial resistance: Ampicillin, 100 μg/mL
  Growth temperature: 37°C
  Growth strain: DH5alpha
  Copy number: High Copy
Gene/Insert 1
  Gene/Insert name: Tdtomato
  Insert size (bp): 1400
  Cloning method: Restriction Enzyme; 5′ cloning site BamHI (not destroyed); 3′ cloning site NheI (not destroyed)
  Sequencing primers: 5′ M13 F/T7; 3′ P2A-r
Gene/Insert 2
  Gene/Insert name: GFP
  Insert size (bp): 700
  Cloning method: Restriction Enzyme; 5′ cloning site SpeI (not destroyed); 3′ cloning site HindIII (not destroyed)
  Sequencing primers: 5′ P2A-f; 3′ T2A-r
Gene/Insert 3
  Gene/Insert name: iRFP670
  Insert size (bp): 900
  Cloning method: Restriction Enzyme; 5′ cloning site XhoI (destroyed during cloning); 3′ cloning site XbaI (not destroyed)
  Sequencing primers: 5′ T2A-f; 3′ M13R/SP6
Terms and licenses: Academic/Nonprofit Terms; Industry Terms: Not Available to Industry
Depositor comments: Please note that there are some discrepancies between Addgene's quality control sequence and the depositor's sequence. The depositor noted that these discrepancies do NOT affect plasmid function.
How to cite: pGEMT-PT2A-Tdtomato-GFP-iRFP670 was a gift from Li Qian (Addgene plasmid # 111814 ; http://n2t.net/addgene:111814 ; RRID:Addgene_111814)
