[The description below was written by a language model from this plasmid's Addgene catalogue record and pLannotate feature annotations shown in this document.]
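Description:
pGEMT-PT2A-Tdtomato-GFP-iRFP670 is a roughly 6.2 kb cloning intermediate built on the pGEM-T Easy backbone and maintained in E. coli. It replicates from a high-copy ColE1/pUC-type origin and is selected with ampicillin through the AmpR (β-lactamase) cassette. An f1 phage origin is also present. The insert sits within the backbone's interrupted lacZα region, with the lac promoter, operator and CAP site on one side, and is flanked by T7 and SP6 phage promoters. The T7 promoter lies upstream of the insert in the sense orientation, and SP6 faces inward from the far end.

The payload is a single tricistronic open reading frame arranged as tdTomato, then GFP (annotated as EGFP), then the near-infrared protein iRFP670. According to the catalogue entry, the first junction carries a P2A peptide and the second a T2A peptide. The feature tables annotate only the T2A, between EGFP and iRFP670. The P2A is not called, but a short unannotated gap between tdTomato and EGFP is consistent with its position. In eukaryotic cells, 2A sequences cause ribosomes to skip a peptide bond, so one transcript yields three separate fluorescent proteins with distinguishable emission colours. Most of the restriction sites flanking each reporter are preserved, which should allow individual genes to be exchanged.

No eukaryotic promoter or polyadenylation signal is annotated, which fits the plasmid's role as an intermediate whose cassette would be moved into an expression vector. It belongs to a study comparing 2A peptides in polycistronic designs. The repository and depositor sequences differ slightly in length but show the same features, and the depositor states the discrepancies do not affect function.
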