Features (pLannotate 1.2.2; 16 found; start..end, strand, type, name):
     34..1461    +  CDS            tdTomato: tdTomato is a basic (constitutively fluorescent) orange fluorescent protein published in 2004, derived from Discosoma sp.. It is reported to be a somewhat slowly-maturing tandem dimer with low acid sensitivity.
   1540..2256    +  CDS            EGFP: EGFP is a basic (constitutively fluorescent) green fluorescent protein published in 1996, derived from Aequorea victoria. It is reported to be a rapidly-maturing weak dimer with moderate acid sensitivity.
   2272..2324    +  CDS            T2A (fragment): 2A peptide from Thosea asigna virus capsid protein Eukaryotic ribosomes fail to insert a peptide bond between the Gly and Pro residues, yielding separate polypeptides.
   2332..3267    +  CDS            iRFP670: near-infrared fluorescent protein with an emission peak at 670 nm, engineered from a bacterial phytochrome (Shcherbakova and Verkhusha, 2013) derived from Rhodopseudomonas palustris RpBphP6
   3323..3341    -  promoter       SP6 promoter: promoter for bacteriophage SP6 RNA polymerase
   3383..3399    -  protein_bind   lac operator: The lac repressor binds to the lac operator to inhibit transcription in E. coli. This inhibition can be relieved by adding lactose or isopropyl-β-D-thiogalactopyranoside (IPTG). lac repressor encoded by lacI
   3407..3437    -  promoter       lac promoter: promoter for the E. coli lac operon
   3452..3473    -  protein_bind   CAP binding site: CAP binding activates transcription in the presence of cAMP. E. coli catabolite activator protein
   3486..3578    -  CDS            lacI (fragment): lac repressor; lacI; The lac repressor binds to the lac operator to inhibit transcription in E. coli. This inhibition can be relieved by adding lactose or isopropyl-β-D-thiogalactopyranoside (IPTG).
   3761..4349    -  rep_origin     ori: high-copy-number ColE1/pMB1/pBR322/pUC origin of replication
   4520..5380    -  CDS            AmpR: β-lactamase; bla; confers resistance to ampicillin, carbenicillin, and related antibiotics
   5381..5485    -  promoter       AmpR promoter: bla
   5512..5562    +  misc_feature   bom (fragment): basis of mobility region from pBR322
   5590..6018    -  rep_origin     f1 ori (sequence partly withheld): f1 bacteriophage origin of replication; arrow indicates direction of (+) strand synthesis
   6022..6179    -  CDS            lacZα (fragment): LacZα fragment of β-galactosidase; lacZ fragment
   6182..2       +  promoter       T7 promoter (across the origin): promoter for bacteriophage T7 RNA polymerase
>Addgene plasmid #111814 | pGEMT-PT2A-Tdtomato-GFP-iRFP670 | depositor full sequence | sequence record 210068 | pGEMT-PT2A-Tdtomato-GFP-iRFP670 sequence 6198 bps
GGGCGAATTGGGCCCGACGTCGGATCCACCGCCATGGTGAGCAAGGGCGAGGAGGTCATCAAAGAGTTCA
TGCGCTTCAAGGTGCGCATGGAGGGCTCCATGAACGGCCACGAGTTCGAGATCGAGGGCGAGGGCGAGGG
CCGCCCCTACGAGGGCACCCAGACCGCCAAGCTGAAGGTGACCAAGGGCGGCCCCCTGCCCTTCGCCTGG
GACATCCTGTCCCCCCAGTTCATGTACGGCTCCAAGGCGTACGTGAAGCACCCCGCCGACATCCCCGATT
ACAAGAAGCTGTCCTTCCCCGAGGGCTTCAAGTGGGAGCGCGTGATGAACTTCGAGGACGGCGGTCTGGT
GACCGTGACCCAGGACTCCTCCCTGCAGGACGGCACGCTGATCTACAAGGTGAAGATGCGCGGCACCAAC
TTCCCCCCCGACGGCCCCGTAATGCAGAAGAAGACCATGGGCTGGGAGGCCTCCACCGAGCGCCTGTACC
CCCGCGACGGCGTGCTGAAGGGCGAGATCCACCAGGCCCTGAAGCTGAAGGACGGCGGCCACTACCTGGT
GGAGTTCAAGACCATCTACATGGCCAAGAAGCCCGTGCAACTGCCCGGCTACTACTACGTGGACACCAAG
CTGGACATCACCTCCCACAACGAGGACTACACCATCGTGGAACAGTACGAGCGCTCCGAGGGCCGCCACC
ACCTGTTCCTGGGGCATGGCACCGGCAGCACCGGCAGCGGCAGCTCCGGCACCGCCTCCTCCGAGGACAA
CAACATGGCCGTCATCAAAGAGTTCATGCGCTTCAAGGTGCGCATGGAGGGCTCCATGAACGGCCACGAG
TTCGAGATCGAGGGCGAGGGCGAGGGCCGCCCCTACGAGGGCACCCAGACCGCCAAGCTGAAGGTGACCA
AGGGCGGCCCCCTGCCCTTCGCCTGGGACATCCTGTCCCCCCAGTTCATGTACGGCTCCAAGGCGTACGT
GAAGCACCCCGCCGACATCCCCGATTACAAGAAGCTGTCCTTCCCCGAGGGCTTCAAGTGGGAGCGCGTG
ATGAACTTCGAGGACGGCGGTCTGGTGACCGTGACCCAGGACTCCTCCCTGCAGGACGGCACGCTGATCT
ACAAGGTGAAGATGCGCGGCACCAACTTCCCCCCCGACGGCCCCGTAATGCAGAAGAAGACCATGGGCTG
GGAGGCCTCCACCGAGCGCCTGTACCCCCGCGACGGCGTGCTGAAGGGCGAGATCCACCAGGCCCTGAAG
CTGAAGGACGGCGGCCGCTACCTGGTGGAGTTCAAGACCATCTACATGGCCAAGAAGCCCGTGCAACTGC
CCGGCTACTACTACGTGGACACCAAGCTGGACATCACCTCCCACAACGAGGACTACACCATCGTGGAACA
GTACGAGCGCTCCGAGGGCCGCCACCACCTGTTCCTGTACGGCATGGACGAGCTGTACAAGGCTAGCGGC
AGCGGCGCCACAAACTTCTCTCTGCTAAAGCAAGCAGGTGATGTTGAAGAAAACCCCGGGCCTACTAGTA
TGGTGAGCAAGGGCGAGGAGCTGTTCACCGGGGTGGTGCCCATCCTGGTCGAGCTGGACGGCGACGTAAA
CGGCCACAAGTTCAGCGTGTCCGGCGAGGGCGAGGGCGATGCCACCTACGGCAAGCTGACCCTGAAGTTC
ATCTGCACCACCGGCAAGCTGCCCGTGCCCTGGCCCACCCTCGTGACCACCCTGACCTACGGCGTGCAGT
GCTTCAGCCGCTACCCCGACCACATGAAGCAGCACGACTTCTTCAAGTCCGCCATGCCCGAAGGCTACGT
CCAGGAGCGCACCATCTTCTTCAAGGACGACGGCAACTACAAGACCCGCGCCGAGGTGAAGTTCGAGGGC
GACACCCTGGTGAACCGCATCGAGCTGAAGGGCATCGACTTCAAGGAGGACGGCAACATCCTGGGGCACA
AGCTGGAGTACAACTACAACAGCCACAACGTCTATATCATGGCCGACAAGCAGAAGAACGGCATCAAGGT
GAACTTCAAGATCCGCCACAACATCGAGGACGGCAGCGTGCAGCTCGCCGACCACTACCAGCAGAACACC
CCCATCGGCGACGGCCCCGTGCTGCTGCCCGACAACCACTACCTGAGCACCCAGTCCGCCCTGAGCAAAG
ACCCCAACGAGAAGCGCGATCACATGGTCCTGCTGGAGTTCGTGACCGCCGCCGGGATCACTCTCGGCAT
GGACGAGCTGTACAAGAAGCTTGGCTCCGGCGAGGGCAGGGGAAGTCTTCTAACATGCGGGGACGTGGAG
GAAAATCCCGGCCCACTCGAGATGGCGCGTAAGGTCGATCTCACCTCCTGCGATCGCGAGCCGATCCACA
TCCCCGGCAGCATTCAGCCGTGCGGCTGCCTGCTAGCCTGCGACGCGCAGGCGGTGCGGATCACGCGCAT
TACGGAAAATGCCGGCGCGTTCTTTGGACGCGAAACTCCGCGGGTCGGTGAGCTACTCGCCGATTACTTC
GGCGAGACCGAAGCCCATGCGCTGCGCAACGCACTGGCGCAGTCCTCCGATCCAAAGCGACCGGCGCTGA
TCTTCGGTTGGCGCGACGGCCTGACCGGCCGCACCTTCGACATCTCACTGCATCGCCATGACGGTACATC
GATCATCGAGTTCGAGCCTGCGGCGGCCGAACAGGCCGACAATCCGCTGCGGCTGACGCGGCAGATCATC
GCGCGCACCAAAGAACTGAAGTCGCTCGAAGAGATGGCCGCACGGGTGCCGCGCTATCTGCAGGCGATGC
TCGGCTATCACCGCGTGATGTTGTACCGCTTCGCGGACGACGGCTCCGGGATGGTGATCGGCGAGGCGAA
GCGCAGCGACCTCGAGAGCTTTCTCGGTCAGCACTTTCCGGCGTCGCTGGTCCCGCAGCAGGCGCGGCTA
CTGTACTTGAAGAACGCGATCCGCGTGGTCTCGGATTCGCGCGGCATCAGCAGCCGGATCGTGCCCGAGC
ACGACGCCTCCGGCGCCGCGCTCGATCTGTCGTTCGCGCACCTGCGCAGCATCTCGCCCTGCCATCTCGA
ATTTCTGCGGAACATGGGCGTCAGCGCCTCGATGTCGCTGTCGATCATCATTGACGGCACGCTATGGGGA
TTGATCATCTGTCATCATTACGAGCCGCGTGCCGTGCCGATGGCGCAGCGCGTCGCGGCCGAAATGTTCG
CCGACTTCTTATCGCTGCACTTCACCGCCGCCCACCACCAACGCTAATCTAGAGGAGCAGTCGACGCGGC
CGCCCAACGCGTTGGATGCATAGCTTGAGTATTCTATAGTGTCACCTAAATAGCTTGGCGTAATCATGGT
CATAGCTGTTTCCTGTGTGAAATTGTTATCCGCTCACAATTCCACACAACATACGAGCCGGAAGCATAAA
GTGTAAAGCCTGGGGTGCCTAATGAGTGAGCTAACTCACATTAATTGCGTTGCGCTCACTGCCCGCTTTC
CAGTCGGGAAACCTGTCGTGCCAGCTGCATTAATGAATCGGCCAACGCGCGGGGAGAGGCGGTTTGCGTA
TTGGGCGCTCTTCCGCTTCCTCGCTCACTGACTCGCTGCGCTCGGTCGTTCGGCTGCGGCGAGCGGTATC
AGCTCACTCAAAGGCGGTAATACGGTTATCCACAGAATCAGGGGATAACGCAGGAAAGAACATGTGAGCA
AAAGGCCAGCAAAAGGCCAGGAACCGTAAAAAGGCCGCGTTGCTGGCGTTTTTCCATAGGCTCCGCCCCC
CTGACGAGCATCACAAAAATCGACGCTCAAGTCAGAGGTGGCGAAACCCGACAGGACTATAAAGATACCA
GGCGTTTCCCCCTGGAAGCTCCCTCGTGCGCTCTCCTGTTCCGACCCTGCCGCTTACCGGATACCTGTCC
GCCTTTCTCCCTTCGGGAAGCGTGGCGCTTTCTCATAGCTCACGCTGTAGGTATCTCAGTTCGGTGTAGG
TCGTTCGCTCCAAGCTGGGCTGTGTGCACGAACCCCCCGTTCAGCCCGACCGCTGCGCCTTATCCGGTAA
CTATCGTCTTGAGTCCAACCCGGTAAGACACGACTTATCGCCACTGGCAGCAGCCACTGGTAACAGGATT
AGCAGAGCGAGGTATGTAGGCGGTGCTACAGAGTTCTTGAAGTGGTGGCCTAACTACGGCTACACTAGAA
GAACAGTATTTGGTATCTGCGCTCTGCTGAAGCCAGTTACCTTCGGAAAAAGAGTTGGTAGCTCTTGATC
CGGCAAACAAACCACCGCTGGTAGCGGTGGTTTTTTTGTTTGCAAGCAGCAGATTACGCGCAGAAAAAAA
GGATCTCAAGAAGATCCTTTGATCTTTTCTACGGGGTCTGACGCTCAGTGGAACGAAAACTCACGTTAAG
GGATTTTGGTCATGAGATTATCAAAAAGGATCTTCACCTAGATCCTTTTAAATTAAAAATGAAGTTTTAA
ATCAATCTAAAGTATATATGAGTAAACTTGGTCTGACAGTTACCAATGCTTAATCAGTGAGGCACCTATC
TCAGCGATCTGTCTATTTCGTTCATCCATAGTTGCCTGACTCCCCGTCGTGTAGATAACTACGATACGGG
AGGGCTTACCATCTGGCCCCAGTGCTGCAATGATACCGCGAGACCCACGCTCACCGGCTCCAGATTTATC
AGCAATAAACCAGCCAGCCGGAAGGGCCGAGCGCAGAAGTGGTCCTGCAACTTTATCCGCCTCCATCCAG
TCTATTAATTGTTGCCGGGAAGCTAGAGTAAGTAGTTCGCCAGTTAATAGTTTGCGCAACGTTGTTGCCA
TTGCTACAGGCATCGTGGTGTCACGCTCGTCGTTTGGTATGGCTTCATTCAGCTCCGGTTCCCAACGATC
AAGGCGAGTTACATGATCCCCCATGTTGTGCAAAAAAGCGGTTAGCTCCTTCGGTCCTCCGATCGTTGTC
AGAAGTAAGTTGGCCGCAGTGTTATCACTCATGGTTATGGCAGCACTGCATAATTCTCTTACTGTCATGC
CATCCGTAAGATGCTTTTCTGTGACTGGTGAGTACTCAACCAAGTCATTCTGAGAATAGTGTATGCGGCG
ACCGAGTTGCTCTTGCCCGGCGTCAATACGGGATAATACCGCGCCACATAGCAGAACTTTAAAAGTGCTC
ATCATTGGAAAACGTTCTTCGGGGCGAAAACTCTCAAGGATCTTACCGCTGTTGAGATCCAGTTCGATGT
AACCCACTCGTGCACCCAACTGATCTTCAGCATCTTTTACTTTCACCAGCGTTTCTGGGTGAGCAAAAAC
AGGAAGGCAAAATGCCGCAAAAAAGGGAATAAGGGCGACACGGAAATGTTGAATACTCATACTCTTCCTT
TTTCAATATTATTGAAGCATTTATCAGGGTTATTGTCTCATGAGCGGATACATATTTGAATGTATTTAGA
AAAATAAACAAATAGGGGTTCCGCGCACATTTCCCCGAAAAGTGCCACCTGATGCGGTGTGAAATACCGC
ACAGATGCGTAAGGAGAAAATACCGCATCAGGAAATTGTAAGCGTTAATATTTTGTTAAAATTCGCGTTA
AATTTTTGTTAAATCAGCTCATTTTTTAACCAATAGGCCGAAATCGGCAAAATCCCTTATAAATCAAAAG
AATAGACCGAGATAGGGT
[37 nt withheld, positions 5689-5725]
AAAGAACGTGGACTCCAACGTCAAAGG
[49 nt withheld, positions 5753-5801]
T
[91 nt withheld, positions 5803-5893]
G
[124 nt withheld, positions 5895-6018]
CCATTCGCCATTCAGGCTGCGCAACTGTTGGGAAGGGCGATCGGTGCGGGCCTCTTCGCTATTACGCCAG
CTGGCGAAAGGGGGATGTGCTGCAAGGCGATTAAGTTGGGTAACGCCAGGGTTTTCCCAGTCACGACGTT
GTAAAACGACGGCCAGTGAATTGTAATACGACTCACTATA
