Features (pLannotate 1.2.2; 16 found; start..end, strand, type, name):
     24..42      +  promoter       T7 promoter: promoter for bacteriophage T7 RNA polymerase
    102..1529    +  CDS            tdTomato: tdTomato is a basic (constitutively fluorescent) orange fluorescent protein published in 2004, derived from Discosoma sp.. It is reported to be a somewhat slowly-maturing tandem dimer with low acid sensitivity.
   1608..2324    +  CDS            EGFP: EGFP is a basic (constitutively fluorescent) green fluorescent protein published in 1996, derived from Aequorea victoria. It is reported to be a rapidly-maturing weak dimer with moderate acid sensitivity.
   2340..2392    +  CDS            T2A (fragment): 2A peptide from Thosea asigna virus capsid protein Eukaryotic ribosomes fail to insert a peptide bond between the Gly and Pro residues, yielding separate polypeptides.
   2400..3335    +  CDS            iRFP670: near-infrared fluorescent protein with an emission peak at 670 nm, engineered from a bacterial phytochrome (Shcherbakova and Verkhusha, 2013) derived from Rhodopseudomonas palustris RpBphP6
   3391..3409    -  promoter       SP6 promoter: promoter for bacteriophage SP6 RNA polymerase
   3451..3467    -  protein_bind   lac operator: The lac repressor binds to the lac operator to inhibit transcription in E. coli. This inhibition can be relieved by adding lactose or isopropyl-β-D-thiogalactopyranoside (IPTG). lac repressor encoded by lacI
   3475..3505    -  promoter       lac promoter: promoter for the E. coli lac operon
   3520..3541    -  protein_bind   CAP binding site: CAP binding activates transcription in the presence of cAMP. E. coli catabolite activator protein
   3554..3646    -  CDS            lacI (fragment): lac repressor; lacI; The lac repressor binds to the lac operator to inhibit transcription in E. coli. This inhibition can be relieved by adding lactose or isopropyl-β-D-thiogalactopyranoside (IPTG).
   3829..4417    -  rep_origin     ori: high-copy-number ColE1/pMB1/pBR322/pUC origin of replication
   4588..5448    -  CDS            AmpR: β-lactamase; bla; confers resistance to ampicillin, carbenicillin, and related antibiotics
   5449..5553    -  promoter       AmpR promoter: bla
   5580..5630    +  misc_feature   bom (fragment): basis of mobility region from pBR322
   5658..6086    -  rep_origin     f1 ori (sequence partly withheld): f1 bacteriophage origin of replication; arrow indicates direction of (+) strand synthesis
   6090..21      -  CDS            lacZα (fragment) (across the origin): LacZα fragment of β-galactosidase; lacZ fragment
>Addgene plasmid #111814 | pGEMT-PT2A-Tdtomato-GFP-iRFP670 | addgene full sequence | sequence record 214545 | Addgene NGS Result
GTAAAACGACGGCCAGTGAATTGTAATACGACTCACTATAGGGCGAATTGGGCCCGACGTGATCCATCGA
TGTTAACACCGGTGACGTCGGATCCGCCACCATGGTGAGCAAGGGCGAGGAGGTCATCAAAGAGTTCATG
CGCTTCAAGGTGCGCATGGAGGGCTCCATGAACGGCCACGAGTTCGAGATCGAGGGCGAGGGCGAGGGCC
GCCCCTACGAGGGCACCCAGACCGCCAAGCTGAAGGTGACCAAGGGCGGCCCCCTGCCCTTCGCCTGGGA
CATCCTGTCCCCCCAGTTCATGTACGGCTCCAAGGCGTACGTGAAGCACCCCGCCGACATCCCCGATTAC
AAGAAGCTGTCCTTCCCCGAGGGCTTCAAGTGGGAGCGCGTGATGAACTTCGAGGACGGCGGTCTGGTGA
CCGTGACCCAGGACTCCTCCCTGCAGGACGGCACGCTGATCTACAAGGTGAAGATGCGCGGCACCAACTT
CCCCCCCGACGGCCCCGTAATGCAGAAGAAGACCATGGGCTGGGAGGCCTCCACCGAGCGCCTGTACCCC
CGCGACGGCGTGCTGAAGGGCGAGATCCACCAGGCCCTGAAGCTGAAGGACGGCGGCCACTACCTGGTGG
AGTTCAAGACCATCTACATGGCCAAGAAGCCCGTGCAACTGCCCGGCTACTACTACGTGGACACCAAGCT
GGACATCACCTCCCACAACGAGGACTACACCATCGTGGAACAGTACGAGCGCTCCGAGGGCCGCCACCAC
CTGTTCCTGGGGCATGGCACCGGCAGCACCGGCAGCGGCAGCTCCGGCACCGCCTCCTCCGAGGACAACA
ACATGGCCGTCATCAAAGAGTTCATGCGCTTCAAGGTGCGCATGGAGGGCTCCATGAACGGCCACGAGTT
CGAGATCGAGGGCGAGGGCGAGGGCCGCCCCTACGAGGGCACCCAGACCGCCAAGCTGAAGGTGACCAAG
GGCGGCCCCCTGCCCTTCGCCTGGGACATCCTGTCCCCCCAGTTCATGTACGGCTCCAAGGCGTACGTGA
AGCACCCCGCCGACATCCCCGATTACAAGAAGCTGTCCTTCCCCGAGGGCTTCAAGTGGGAGCGCGTGAT
GAACTTCGAGGACGGCGGTCTGGTGACCGTGACCCAGGACTCCTCCCTGCAGGACGGCACGCTGATCTAC
AAGGTGAAGATGCGCGGCACCAACTTCCCCCCCGACGGCCCCGTAATGCAGAAGAAGACCATGGGCTGGG
AGGCCTCCACCGAGCGCCTGTACCCCCGCGACGGCGTGCTGAAGGGCGAGATCCACCAGGCCCTGAAGCT
GAAGGACGGCGGCCGCTACCTGGTGGAGTTCAAGACCATCTACATGGCCAAGAAGCCCGTGCAACTGCCC
GGCTACTACTACGTGGACACCAAGCTGGACATCACCTCCCACAACGAGGACTACACCATCGTGGAACAGT
ACGAGCGCTCCGAGGGCCGCCACCACCTGTTCCTGTACGGCATGGACGAGCTGTACAAGGCTAGCGGCAG
CGGCGCCACAAACTTCTCTCTGCTAAAGCAAGCAGGTGATGTTGAAGAAAACCCCGGGCCTACTAGTATG
GTGAGCAAGGGCGAGGAGCTGTTCACCGGGGTGGTGCCCATCCTGGTCGAGCTGGACGGCGACGTAAACG
GCCACAAGTTCAGCGTGTCCGGCGAGGGCGAGGGCGATGCCACCTACGGCAAGCTGACCCTGAAGTTCAT
CTGCACCACCGGCAAGCTGCCCGTGCCCTGGCCCACCCTCGTGACCACCCTGACCTACGGCGTGCAGTGC
TTCAGCCGCTACCCCGACCACATGAAGCAGCACGACTTCTTCAAGTCCGCCATGCCCGAAGGCTACGTCC
AGGAGCGCACCATCTTCTTCAAGGACGACGGCAACTACAAGACCCGCGCCGAGGTGAAGTTCGAGGGCGA
CACCCTGGTGAACCGCATCGAGCTGAAGGGCATCGACTTCAAGGAGGACGGCAACATCCTGGGGCACAAG
CTGGAGTACAACTACAACAGCCACAACGTCTATATCATGGCCGACAAGCAGAAGAACGGCATCAAGGTGA
ACTTCAAGATCCGCCACAACATCGAGGACGGCAGCGTGCAGCTCGCCGACCACTACCAGCAGAACACCCC
CATCGGCGACGGCCCCGTGCTGCTGCCCGACAACCACTACCTGAGCACCCAGTCCGCCCTGAGCAAAGAC
CCCAACGAGAAGCGCGATCACATGGTCCTGCTGGAGTTCGTGACCGCCGCCGGGATCACTCTCGGCATGG
ACGAGCTGTACAAGAAGCTTGGCTCCGGCGAGGGCAGGGGAAGTCTTCTAACATGCGGGGACGTGGAGGA
AAATCCCGGCCCACTCGACATGGCGCGTAAGGTCGATCTCACCTCCTGCGATCGCGAGCCGATCCACATC
CCCGGCAGCATTCAGCCGTGCGGCTGCCTGCTAGCCTGCGACGCGCAGGCGGTGCGGATCACGCGCATTA
CGGAAAATGCCGGCGCGTTCTTTGGACGCGAAACTCCGCGGGTCGGTGAGCTACTCGCCGATTACTTCGG
CGAGACCGAAGCCCATGCGCTGCGCAACGCACTGGCGCAGTCCTCCGATCCAAAGCGACCGGCGCTGATC
TTCGGTTGGCGCGACGGCCTGACCGGCCGCACCTTCGACATCTCACTGCATCGCCATGACGGTACATCGA
TCATCGAGTTCGAGCCTGCGGCGGCCGAACAGGCCGACAATCCGCTGCGGCTGACGCGGCAGATCATCGC
GCGCACCAAAGAACTGAAGTCGCTCGAAGAGATGGCCGCACGGGTGCCGCGCTATCTGCAGGCGATGCTC
GGCTATCACCGCGTGATGTTGTACCGCTTCGCGGACGACGGCTCCGGGATGGTGATCGGCGAGGCGAAGC
GCAGCGACCTCGAGAGCTTTCTCGGTCAGCACTTTCCGGCGTCGCTGGTCCCGCAGCAGGCGCGGCTACT
GTACTTGAAGAACGCGATCCGCGTGGTCTCGGATTCGCGCGGCATCAGCAGCCGGATCGTGCCCGAGCAC
GACGCCTCCGGCGCCGCGCTCGATCTGTCGTTCGCGCACCTGCGCAGCATCTCGCCCTGCCATCTCGAAT
TTCTGCGGAACATGGGCGTCAGCGCCTCGATGTCGCTGTCGATCATCATTGACGGCACGCTATGGGGATT
GATCATCTGTCATCATTACGAGCCGCGTGCCGTGCCGATGGCGCAGCGCGTCGCGGCCGAAATGTTCGCC
GACTTCTTATCGCTGCACTTCACCGCCGCCCACCACCAACGCTAATCTAGAGGAGCAGTCGACGCGGCCG
CCCAACGCGTTGGATGCATAGCTTGAGTATTCTATAGTGTCACCTAAATAGCTTGGCGTAATCATGGTCA
TAGCTGTTTCCTGTGTGAAATTGTTATCCGCTCACAATTCCACACAACATACGAGCCGGAAGCATAAAGT
GTAAAGCCTGGGGTGCCTAATGAGTGAGCTAACTCACATTAATTGCGTTGCGCTCACTGCCCGCTTTCCA
GTCGGGAAACCTGTCGTGCCAGCTGCATTAATGAATCGGCCAACGCGCGGGGAGAGGCGGTTTGCGTATT
GGGCGCTCTTCCGCTTCCTCGCTCACTGACTCGCTGCGCTCGGTCGTTCGGCTGCGGCGAGCGGTATCAG
CTCACTCAAAGGCGGTAATACGGTTATCCACAGAATCAGGGGATAACGCAGGAAAGAACATGTGAGCAAA
AGGCCAGCAAAAGGCCAGGAACCGTAAAAAGGCCGCGTTGCTGGCGTTTTTCCATAGGCTCCGCCCCCCT
GACGAGCATCACAAAAATCGACGCTCAAGTCAGAGGTGGCGAAACCCGACAGGACTATAAAGATACCAGG
CGTTTCCCCCTGGAAGCTCCCTCGTGCGCTCTCCTGTTCCGACCCTGCCGCTTACCGGATACCTGTCCGC
CTTTCTCCCTTCGGGAAGCGTGGCGCTTTCTCATAGCTCACGCTGTAGGTATCTCAGTTCGGTGTAGGTC
GTTCGCTCCAAGCTGGGCTGTGTGCACGAACCCCCCGTTCAGCCCGACCGCTGCGCCTTATCCGGTAACT
ATCGTCTTGAGTCCAACCCGGTAAGACACGACTTATCGCCACTGGCAGCAGCCACTGGTAACAGGATTAG
CAGAGCGAGGTATGTAGGCGGTGCTACAGAGTTCTTGAAGTGGTGGCCTAACTACGGCTACACTAGAAGA
ACAGTATTTGGTATCTGCGCTCTGCTGAAGCCAGTTACCTTCGGAAAAAGAGTTGGTAGCTCTTGATCCG
GCAAACAAACCACCGCTGGTAGCGGTGGTTTTTTTGTTTGCAAGCAGCAGATTACGCGCAGAAAAAAAGG
ATCTCAAGAAGATCCTTTGATCTTTTCTACGGGGTCTGACGCTCAGTGGAACGAAAACTCACGTTAAGGG
ATTTTGGTCATGAGATTATCAAAAAGGATCTTCACCTAGATCCTTTTAAATTAAAAATGAAGTTTTAAAT
CAATCTAAAGTATATATGAGTAAACTTGGTCTGACAGTTACCAATGCTTAATCAGTGAGGCACCTATCTC
AGCGATCTGTCTATTTCGTTCATCCATAGTTGCCTGACTCCCCGTCGTGTAGATAACTACGATACGGGAG
GGCTTACCATCTGGCCCCAGTGCTGCAATGATACCGCGAGACCCACGCTCACCGGCTCCAGATTTATCAG
CAATAAACCAGCCAGCCGGAAGGGCCGAGCGCAGAAGTGGTCCTGCAACTTTATCCGCCTCCATCCAGTC
TATTAATTGTTGCCGGGAAGCTAGAGTAAGTAGTTCGCCAGTTAATAGTTTGCGCAACGTTGTTGCCATT
GCTACAGGCATCGTGGTGTCACGCTCGTCGTTTGGTATGGCTTCATTCAGCTCCGGTTCCCAACGATCAA
GGCGAGTTACATGATCCCCCATGTTGTGCAAAAAAGCGGTTAGCTCCTTCGGTCCTCCGATCGTTGTCAG
AAGTAAGTTGGCCGCAGTGTTATCACTCATGGTTATGGCAGCACTGCATAATTCTCTTACTGTCATGCCA
TCCGTAAGATGCTTTTCTGTGACTGGTGAGTACTCAACCAAGTCATTCTGAGAATAGTGTATGCGGCGAC
CGAGTTGCTCTTGCCCGGCGTCAATACGGGATAATACCGCGCCACATAGCAGAACTTTAAAAGTGCTCAT
CATTGGAAAACGTTCTTCGGGGCGAAAACTCTCAAGGATCTTACCGCTGTTGAGATCCAGTTCGATGTAA
CCCACTCGTGCACCCAACTGATCTTCAGCATCTTTTACTTTCACCAGCGTTTCTGGGTGAGCAAAAACAG
GAAGGCAAAATGCCGCAAAAAAGGGAATAAGGGCGACACGGAAATGTTGAATACTCATACTCTTCCTTTT
TCAATATTATTGAAGCATTTATCAGGGTTATTGTCTCATGAGCGGATACATATTTGAATGTATTTAGAAA
AATAAACAAATAGGGGTTCCGCGCACATTTCCCCGAAAAGTGCCACCTGATGCGGTGTGAAATACCGCAC
AGATGCGTAAGGAGAAAATACCGCATCAGGAAATTGTAAGCGTTAATATTTTGTTAAAATTCGCGTTAAA
TTTTTGTTAAATCAGCTCATTTTTTAACCAATAGGCCGAAATCGGCAAAATCCCTTATAAATCAAAAGAA
TAGACCGAGATAGGGT
[37 nt withheld, positions 5757-5793]
AAAGAACGTGGACTCCAACGTCAAAGG
[49 nt withheld, positions 5821-5869]
T
[91 nt withheld, positions 5871-5961]
G
[124 nt withheld, positions 5963-6086]
CCATTCGCCATTCAGGCTGCGCAACTGTTGGGAAGGGCGATCGGTGCGGGCCTCTTCGCTATTACGCCAG
CTGGCGAAAGGGGGATGTGCTGCAAGGCGATTAAGTTGGGTAACGCCAGGGTTTTCCCAGTCACGACGTT
